>Addgene plasmid #12761 | DCT.VV.Orf73 | addgene partial sequence | sequence record 19156 | T7 5'-TAATACGACTCACTATAGGG-3'
ACCGAATTCCAGCTGACCACCATGGGACGCCGCGTTTGTTATTACTCCAATGGGTGTGTTGACTATAACA
GATACATTGTATGATGATCTCGATATCTCAATCATGGACTTTATAGGACCATACATTATAGGTAACATAA
AAACTGTCCAAATAGATGTACGGGATATAAAATATTCCGACATGCAAAAATGCTACTTTAGCTATAAGGG
TAAAATAGTTCCTCAGGATTCTAATGATTTGGCTAGATTCAACATTTATAGCATTTGTGCCGCATACAGA
TCAAAAAATACCATCATCATAGCATGCGACTATGATATCATGTTAGATATAGAAGATAAACATCAGCCAT
TTTATCTATTCCCATCTATTGATGTTTTTAACGCTACAATCATAGAAGCGTATAACCTGTATACAGCTGG
AGATTATCATCTAATCATCAATCCTTCAGATAATCTGAAAATGAAATTGTTGTTTAATTCTTCATTCTGC
ATATCAGACGGCAATGGATGGATCATAATTGATGGGAAATCAATAGTAATTTTTTATCATAAGCAATTCC
CGGGGATCCGAATAAAGGGTCAAGACAATTCTGCAGATATCCAGCACAGTGGCGGCCGCTCGAGTCTAGA
GGGCCCGCGGTTCGAAGGTAAGCCTATCCCTAACCCTCTCCTCGGTCTCGATTCTACGCGTACCGGTCAT
CATCACCATCACCATTGAGTTTAAACCCGCTGATCAGCCTCGACTGTGCCTTCTAGTTGCCAGCCATCTG
TTGTTTGCC
