[The description below was written by a language model from this plasmid's Addgene catalogue record.]
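Description:
DCT.VV.Orf73 is a mammalian expression plasmid built on the commercial pcDNA 3.1D V5-His-TOPO backbone (about 5.5 kb without insert) and carrying a 531 bp open reading frame from vaccinia virus, designated VV.Orf73 within its library and also listed as VV_WR_158, which points to the Western Reserve strain annotation. The insert is recorded as flanked by intact BamHI sites on both sides and can be read from the universal T7 primer site upstream. The plasmid is maintained at high copy in E. coli under ampicillin selection, and a neomycin resistance marker allows G418 selection in transfected mammalian cells. No feature table accompanies the record. Vectors of this family normally drive the insert from a CMV immediate-early promoter and offer C-terminal V5 and polyhistidine tags, but the record does not state the promoter or whether the viral ORF is in frame with those tags.

The construct is one member of a library of individually cloned vaccinia virus ORFs, created for work aimed at identifying poxvirus CD8+ T cell determinants relevant to smallpox vaccine design and characterization. Expressing single viral ORFs in mammalian cells in this way lets individual gene products be tested as sources of epitopes. The plasmid was made for screening, so its sequence may differ from the current canonical version of the gene. The depositors also note that the ORF naming is specific to the library, with equivalents in the Copenhagen and WR strains, along with sequencing notes, given in a supplementary spreadsheet for the collection. The protein's function is not described in the record.
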