Addgene plasmid #12761: DCT.VV.Orf73
Purpose: This plasmid was designed for screening purposes and may contain discrepancies relative to the current canonical GenBank version of the gene.
Depositing lab: Jack Bennink & Jon Yewdell. Depositing organization: National Institute of Allergy and Infectious Diseases (NIAID). Publication: Identification of poxvirus CD8+ T cell determinants to enable rational design and characterization of smallpox vaccines. Tscharke DC, Karupiah G, Zhou J, Palmore T, Irvine KR, Haeryfar SM, Williams S, Sidney J, Sette A, Bennink JR, Yewdell JW. J Exp Med. 2005 January 3; 201(1): 95–104. 10.1084/jem.20041912 PubMed 15623576.
Backbone
  Vector backbone: pcDNA 3.1D V5-His-TOPO
  Backbone manufacturer: Invitrogen
  Backbone size w/o insert (bp): 5514
  Vector type: Mammalian Expression
  Selectable markers: Neomycin (select with G418)
Growth in bacteria
  Bacterial resistance: Ampicillin, 100 μg/mL
  Growth temperature: 37°C
  Growth strain: DH5alpha
  Copy number: High Copy
Gene/Insert
  Gene/Insert name: VV.Orf73 (alt name: VV_WR_158)
  Species: Vaccinia Virus
  Insert size (bp): 531
  Cloning method: Restriction Enzyme; 5′ cloning site BamHI (not destroyed); 3′ cloning site BamHI (not destroyed)
  Sequencing primers: 5′ Universal T7
Terms and licenses: Academic/Nonprofit Terms; Industry Terms: Not Available to Industry
Depositor comments: Please see the Vaccinia kit page ( https://www.addgene.org/vvorf/ ) for more information. The kit page contains the supplemental VVOrfData spreadsheet, which includes important information about this plasmid. The plasmid and insert names provided here relate only to this library. The name of the ORF (if present) in VACV strain Copenhagen and the name of the ORF (if annotated) in VACV strain WR sequence can be found in VVOrfData spreadsheet. Please note that the amino acid sequence given for each ORF in the spreadsheet may contain some errors. Additionally, changes from the expected sequence may be present in these plasmids. Please see Addgene's quality control sequence and sequencing notes in the VVOrfData spreadsheet before ordering this plasmid.
How to cite: DCT.VV.Orf73 was a gift from Jack Bennink & Jon Yewdell (Addgene plasmid # 12761 ; http://n2t.net/addgene:12761 ; RRID:Addgene_12761)
